>Addgene plasmid #47388 | pcDNA3.1-GoldenGate | depositor full sequence | sequence record 67464 | pcDNA3.1-GoldenGate sequence 6546 bps
GACGGATCGGGAGATCTCCCGATCCCCTATGGTGCACTCTCAGTACAATCTGCTCTGATGCCGCATAGTT
AAGCCAGTATCTGCTCCCTGCTTGTGTGTTGGAGGTCGCTGAGTAGTGCGCGAGCAAAATTTAAGCTACA
ACAAGGCAAGGCTTGACCGACAATTGCATGAAGAATCTGCTTAGGGTTAGGCGTTTTGCGCTGCTTCGCG
ATGTACGGGCCAGATATACGCGTTGACATTGATTATTGACTAGTTATTAATAGTAATCAATTACGGGGTC
ATTAGTTCATAGCCCATATATGGAGTTCCGCGTTACATAACTTACGGTAAATGGCCCGCCTGGCTGACCG
CCCAACGACCCCCGCCCATTGACGTCAATAATGACGTATGTTCCCATAGTAACGCCAATAGGGACTTTCC
ATTGACGTCAATGGGTGGAGTATTTACGGTAAACTGCCCACTTGGCAGTACATCAAGTGTATCATATGCC
AAGTACGCCCCCTATTGACGTCAATGACGGTAAATGGCCCGCCTGGCATTATGCCCAGTACATGACCTTA
TGGGACTTTCCTACTTGGCAGTACATCTACGTATTAGTCATCGCTATTACCATGGTGATGCGGTTTTGGC
AGTACATCAATGGGCGTGGATAGCGGTTTGACTCACGGGGATTTCCAAGTCTCCACCCCATTGACGTCAA
TGGGAGTTTGTTTTGGCACCAAAATCAACGGGACTTTCCAAAATGTCGTAACAACTCCGCCCCATTGACG
CAAATGGGCGGTAGGCGTGTACGGTGGGAGGTCTATATAAGCAGAGCTCTCTGGCTAACTAGAGAACCCA
CTGCTTACTGGCTTATCGAAATTAATACGACTCACTATAGGGAGACCCAAGCTGGCTAGCGCCATGGACT
ACAAAGACCATGACGGTGATTATAAAGATCATGACATCGATTACAAGGATGACGATGACAAGATGGCCCC
CAAGAAGAAGAGGAAGGTGGGCCGCGGATCTGTGGATCTACGCACGCTCGGCTACAGTCAGCAGCAGCAA
GAGAAGATCAAACCGAAGGTGCGTTCGACAGTGGCGCAGCACCACGAGGCACTGGTGGGCCATGGGTTTA
CACACGCGCACATCGTTGCGCTCAGCCAACACCCGGCAGCGTTAGGGACCGTCGCTGTCACGTATCAGCA
CATAATCACGGCGTTGCCAGAGGCGACACACGAAGACATCGTTGGCGTCGGCAAACAGTGGTCCGGCGCA
CGCGCCCTGGAGGCCTTGCTCACGGATGCGGGGGAGTTGAGAGGTCCGCCGTTACAGTTGGACACAGGCC
AACTTGTGAAGATTGCAAAACGTGGCGGCGTGACCGCAATGGAGGCAGTGCATGCATCGCGCAATGCACT
GACGGGTGCCCCCCTGGAGACGGGCGCCGCTACAGGGCGCGTCCCATTCGCCATTCAGGCTGCGCAACTG
TTGGGAAGGGCGATCGGTGCGGGCCTCTTCGCTATTACGCCAGCTGGCGAAAGGGGGATGTGCTGCAAGG
CGATTAAGTTGGGTAACGCCAGGGTTTTCCCAGTCACGACGTTGTAAAACGACGGCCAGTGAGCGCGCGT
AATACGACTCACTATAGGGCGAATTGGGTACCGGGCCCCCCCTCGAGGTCCTCCAGCTTTTGTTCCCTTT
AGTGAGGGTTAATTGCGCGCTTGGCGTAATCATGGTCATAGCTGTTTCCTGTGTGAAATTGTTATCCGCT
CACAATTCCACACAACATACGAGCCGGAAGCATAAAGTGTAAAGCCTGGGGTGCCTAATGAGTGAGCTAA
CTCACATTAATTGCGTTGCGCTCACTGCCCGCTTTCCACCGGTCGTCTCCAACGACCACCTCGTCGCCTT
GGCCTGCCTCGGCGGACGTCCTGCCATGGATGCAGTGAAAAAGGGATTGCCGCACGCGCCGGAATTGATC
AGAAGAGTCAATCGCCGTATTGGCGAACGCACGTCCCATCGCGTTGCCGGATCCAAGGCTAGCCCGAAAA
AGAAACGCAAAGTTGGGTTAATTAACTACCCGTACGACGTTCCGGACTACGCTTCTTGAATCGGTAGGAA
TTCGCGGCCGTCTAGACTTAAGTTTAAACCGCTGATCAGCCTCGACTGTGCCTTCTAGTTGCCAGCCATC
TGTTGTTTGCCCCTCCCCCGTGCCTTCCTTGACCCTGGAAGGTGCCACTCCCACTGTCCTTTCCTAATAA
AATGAGGAAATTGCATCGCATTGTCTGAGTAGGTGTCATTCTATTCTGGGGGGTGGGGTGGGGCAGGACA
GCAAGGGGGAGGATTGGGAAGACAATAGCAGGCATGCTGGGGATGCGGTGGGCTCTATGGCTTCTGAGGC
GGAAAGAACCAGCTGGGGCTCTAGGGGGTATCCCC
[124 nt withheld, positions 2416-2539]
C
[91 nt withheld, positions 2541-2631]
A
[49 nt withheld, positions 2633-2681]
CCTTTGACGTTGGAGTCCACGTTCTTT
[37 nt withheld, positions 2709-2745]
ACCCTATCTCGGTCTATTCTTTTGATTTATAAGGGATTTTGCCGATTTCGGCCTATTGGTTAAAAAATGA
GCTGATTTAACAAAAATTTAACGCGAATTAATTCTGTGGAATGTGTGTCAGTTAGGGTGTGGAAAGTCCC
CAGGCTCCCCAGCAGGCAGAAGTATGCAAAGCATGCATCTCAATTAGTCAGCAACCAGGTGTGGAAAGTC
CCCAGGCTCCCCAGCAGGCAGAAGTATGCAAAGCATGCATCTCAATTAGTCAGCAACCATAGTCCCGCCC
CTAACTCCGCCCATCCCGCCCCTAACTCCGCCCAGTTCCGCCCATTCTCCGCCCCATGGCTGACTAATTT
TTTTTATTTATGCAGAGGCCGAGGCCGCCTCTGCCTCTGAGCTATTCCAGAAGTAGTGAGGAGGCTTTTT
TGGAGGCCTAGGCTTTTGCAAAAAGCTCCCGGGAGCTTGTATATCCATTTTCGGATCTGATCAAGAGACA
GGATGAGGATCGTTTCGCATGATTGAACAAGATGGATTGCACGCAGGTTCTCCGGCCGCTTGGGTGGAGA
GGCTATTCGGCTATGACTGGGCACAACAGACAATCGGCTGCTCTGATGCCGCCGTGTTCCGGCTGTCAGC
GCAGGGGCGCCCGGTTCTTTTTGTCAAGACCGACCTGTCCGGTGCCCTGAATGAACTGCAGGACGAGGCA
GCGCGGCTATCGTGGCTGGCCACGACGGGCGTTCCTTGCGCAGCTGTGCTCGACGTTGTCACTGAAGCGG
GAAGGGACTGGCTGCTATTGGGCGAAGTGCCGGGGCAGGATCTCCTGTCATCTCACCTTGCTCCTGCCGA
GAAAGTATCCATCATGGCTGATGCAATGCGGCGGCTGCATACGCTTGATCCGGCTACCTGCCCATTCGAC
CACCAAGCGAAACATCGCATCGAGCGAGCACGTACTCGGATGGAAGCCGGTCTTGTCGATCAGGATGATC
TGGACGAAGAGCATCAGGGGCTCGCGCCAGCCGAACTGTTCGCCAGGCTCAAGGCGCGCATGCCCGACGG
CGAGGATCTCGTCGTGACCCATGGCGATGCCTGCTTGCCGAATATCATGGTGGAAAATGGCCGCTTTTCT
GGATTCATCGACTGTGGCCGGCTGGGTGTGGCGGACCGCTATCAGGACATAGCGTTGGCTACCCGTGATA
TTGCTGAAGAGCTTGGCGGCGAATGGGCTGACCGCTTCCTCGTGCTTTACGGTATCGCCGCTCCCGATTC
GCAGCGCATCGCCTTCTATCGCCTTCTTGACGAGTTCTTCTGAGCGGGACTCTGGGGTTCGAAATGACCG
ACCAAGCGACGCCCAACCTGCCATCACGAGATTTCGATTCCACCGCCGCCTTCTATGAAAGGTTGGGCTT
CGGAATCGTTTTCCGGGACGCCGGCTGGATGATCCTCCAGCGCGGGGATCTCATGCTGGAGTTCTTCGCC
CACCCCAACTTGTTTATTGCAGCTTATAATGGTTACAAATAAAGCAATAGCATCACAAATTTCACAAATA
AAGCATTTTTTTCACTGCATTCTAGTTGTGGTTTGTCCAAACTCATCAATGTATCTTATCATGTCTGTAT
ACCGTCGACCTCTAGCTAGAGCTTGGCGTAATCATGGTCATAGCTGTTTCCTGTGTGAAATTGTTATCCG
CTCACAATTCCACACAACATACGAGCCGGAAGCATAAAGTGTAAAGCCTGGGGTGCCTAATGAGTGAGCT
AACTCACATTAATTGCGTTGCGCTCACTGCCCGCTTTCCAGTCGGGAAACCTGTCGTGCCAGCTGCATTA
ATGAATCGGCCAACGCGCGGGGAGAGGCGGTTTGCGTATTGGGCGCTCTTCCGCTTCCTCGCTCACTGAC
TCGCTGCGCTCGGTCGTTCGGCTGCGGCGAGCGGTATCAGCTCACTCAAAGGCGGTAATACGGTTATCCA
CAGAATCAGGGGATAACGCAGGAAAGAACATGTGAGCAAAAGGCCAGCAAAAGGCCAGGAACCGTAAAAA
GGCCGCGTTGCTGGCGTTTTTCCATAGGCTCCGCCCCCCTGACGAGCATCACAAAAATCGACGCTCAAGT
CAGAGGTGGCGAAACCCGACAGGACTATAAAGATACCAGGCGTTTCCCCCTGGAAGCTCCCTCGTGCGCT
CTCCTGTTCCGACCCTGCCGCTTACCGGATACCTGTCCGCCTTTCTCCCTTCGGGAAGCGTGGCGCTTTC
TCATAGCTCACGCTGTAGGTATCTCAGTTCGGTGTAGGTCGTTCGCTCCAAGCTGGGCTGTGTGCACGAA
CCCCCCGTTCAGCCCGACCGCTGCGCCTTATCCGGTAACTATCGTCTTGAGTCCAACCCGGTAAGACACG
ACTTATCGCCACTGGCAGCAGCCACTGGTAACAGGATTAGCAGAGCGAGGTATGTAGGCGGTGCTACAGA
GTTCTTGAAGTGGTGGCCTAACTACGGCTACACTAGAAGAACAGTATTTGGTATCTGCGCTCTGCTGAAG
CCAGTTACCTTCGGAAAAAGAGTTGGTAGCTCTTGATCCGGCAAACAAACCACCGCTGGTAGCGGTTTTT
TTGTTTGCAAGCAGCAGATTACGCGCAGAAAAAAAGGATCTCAAGAAGATCCTTTGATCTTTTCTACGGG
GTCTGACGCTCAGTGGAACGAAAACTCACGTTAAGGGATTTTGGTCATGAGATTATCAAAAAGGATCTTC
ACCTAGATCCTTTTAAATTAAAAATGAAGTTTTAAATCAATCTAAAGTATATATGAGTAAACTTGGTCTG
ACAGTTACCAATGCTTAATCAGTGAGGCACCTATCTCAGCGATCTGTCTATTTCGTTCATCCATAGTTGC
CTGACTCCCCGTCGTGTAGATAACTACGATACGGGAGGGCTTACCATCTGGCCCCAGTGCTGCAATGATA
CCGCGAGACCCACGCTCACCGGCTCCAGATTTATCAGCAATAAACCAGCCAGCCGGAAGGGCCGAGCGCA
GAAGTGGTCCTGCAACTTTATCCGCCTCCATCCAGTCTATTAATTGTTGCCGGGAAGCTAGAGTAAGTAG
TTCGCCAGTTAATAGTTTGCGCAACGTTGTTGCCATTGCTACAGGCATCGTGGTGTCACGCTCGTCGTTT
GGTATGGCTTCATTCAGCTCCGGTTCCCAACGATCAAGGCGAGTTACATGATCCCCCATGTTGTGCAAAA
AAGCGGTTAGCTCCTTCGGTCCTCCGATCGTTGTCAGAAGTAAGTTGGCCGCAGTGTTATCACTCATGGT
TATGGCAGCACTGCATAATTCTCTTACTGTCATGCCATCCGTAAGATGCTTTTCTGTGACTGGTGAGTAC
TCAACCAAGTCATTCTGAGAATAGTGTATGCGGCGACCGAGTTGCTCTTGCCCGGCGTCAATACGGGATA
ATACCGCGCCACATAGCAGAACTTTAAAAGTGCTCATCATTGGAAAACGTTCTTCGGGGCGAAAACTCTC
AAGGATCTTACCGCTGTTGAGATCCAGTTCGATGTAACCCACTCGTGCACCCAACTGATCTTCAGCATCT
TTTACTTTCACCAGCGTTTCTGGGTGAGCAAAAACAGGAAGGCAAAATGCCGCAAAAAAGGGAATAAGGG
CGACACGGAAATGTTGAATACTCATACTCTTCCTTTTTCAATATTATTGAAGCATTTATCAGGGTTATTG
TCTCATGAGCGGATACATATTTGAATGTATTTAGAAAAATAAACAAATAGGGGTTCCGCGCACATTTCCC
CGAAAAGTGCCACCTGACGTC
Features (pLannotate 1.2.2; 30 found; start..end, strand, type, name):
     28..80      -  misc_feature   bom (fragment): basis of mobility region from pBR322
    235..614     +  enhancer       CMV enhancer: human cytomegalovirus immediate early enhancer
    615..818     +  promoter       CMV promoter: human cytomegalovirus (CMV) immediate early promoter
    814..847     +  LTR            5' LTR (truncated) (fragment): truncated 5' long terminal repeat (LTR) from HIV-1
    863..881     +  promoter       T7 promoter: promoter for bacteriophage T7 RNA polymerase
    907..972     +  CDS            3xFLAG: three tandem FLAG® epitope tags, followed by an enterokinase cleavage site
   1012..1416    +  CDS            avrXa10 (fragment): AVX10_XANOO - Experimental evidence at protein level: Swiss-Prot protein existence level 1. Avirulence protein. Induces the hypersensitive response (HR)in rice plants carrying the resistance gene Xa10. Activity depends on the presence of the core repeat domains; replacement with repeat domains from other proteins (AvrBs3 of X.euvesicatoria (AC P14727) or AvrXa7 of this organism) does not elicit the HR. Probably acts as a transcription factor in its host plant (rice) to induce plant resistance or disease. From Xanthomonas oryzae pv. oryzae.
   1424..1442    -  rep_origin     f1 ori (fragment): f1 bacteriophage origin of replication; arrow indicates direction of (+) strand synthesis
   1447..1602    -  CDS            lacZα (fragment): LacZα fragment of β-galactosidase; lacZ fragment
   1610..1628    +  promoter       T7 promoter: promoter for bacteriophage T7 RNA polymerase
   1637..1660    -  misc_feature   MCS (fragment): pBluescript multiple cloning site
   1676..1694    -  promoter       T3 promoter: promoter for bacteriophage T3 RNA polymerase
   1739..1755    -  protein_bind   lac operator: The lac repressor binds to the lac operator to inhibit transcription in E. coli. This inhibition can be relieved by adding lactose or isopropyl-β-D-thiogalactopyranoside (IPTG). lac repressor encoded by lacI
   1763..1793    -  promoter       lac promoter: promoter for the E. coli lac operon
   1808..1829    -  protein_bind   CAP binding site: CAP binding activates transcription in the presence of cAMP. E. coli catabolite activator protein
   1868..2008    +  CDS            avrBs3 (fragment): AVRB3_XANEU - Experimental evidence at protein level: Swiss-Prot protein existence level 1. Avirulence protein. Acts as a transcription factor in C.annuum plants. In susceptible plants lacking the Bs3 resistance gene induces expression of a number of genes, including genes homologous to a family of auxin-induced genes, alpha-expansin genes, pectate lyase, anthocyanidin glucoside rhamnosyl transferase and at least one transcription factor, UPA20. Their expression leads to plant hypertrophy in mesophyll cells, probably mainly mediated by UPA20 (PubMed:17962565). In resistant plants induces the h
   2146..2370    +  polyA_signal   bGH poly(A) signal: bovine growth hormone polyadenylation signal
   2374..2395    +  promoter       SV40 promoter (fragment): SV40 enhancer and early promoter
   2416..2844    +  rep_origin     f1 ori (sequence partly withheld): f1 bacteriophage origin of replication; arrow indicates direction of (+) strand synthesis
   2858..3187    +  promoter       SV40 promoter: SV40 enhancer and early promoter
   3254..4045    +  CDS            neo: KKA2_KLEPN - Also known as kan, nptII. Experimental evidence at protein level: Swiss-Prot protein existence level 1. Resistance to kanamycin, neomycin, paromomycin, ribostamycin, butirosin and gentamicin B. From Klebsiella pneumoniae.
   4069..4227    +  CDS            ble (fragment): BLE_KLEPN - Experimental evidence at protein level: Swiss-Prot protein existence level 1. Binding protein with a strong affinity to the bleomycin family of antibiotics. Binds to CL990; an antimitotic-antibiotic compound. From Klebsiella pneumoniae.
   4222..4343    +  polyA_signal   SV40 poly(A) signal: SV40 polyadenylation signal
   4416..4432    -  protein_bind   lac operator: The lac repressor binds to the lac operator to inhibit transcription in E. coli. This inhibition can be relieved by adding lactose or isopropyl-β-D-thiogalactopyranoside (IPTG). lac repressor encoded by lacI
   4440..4470    -  promoter       lac promoter: promoter for the E. coli lac operon
   4485..4506    -  protein_bind   CAP binding site: CAP binding activates transcription in the presence of cAMP. E. coli catabolite activator protein
   4519..4611    -  CDS            lacI (fragment): lac repressor; lacI; The lac repressor binds to the lac operator to inhibit transcription in E. coli. This inhibition can be relieved by adding lactose or isopropyl-β-D-thiogalactopyranoside (IPTG).
   4794..5379    -  rep_origin     ori: high-copy-number ColE1/pMB1/pBR322/pUC origin of replication
   5550..6410    -  CDS            AmpR: β-lactamase; bla; confers resistance to ampicillin, carbenicillin, and related antibiotics
   6411..6515    -  promoter       AmpR promoter: bla
