[The description below was written by a language model from this plasmid's Addgene catalogue record and pLannotate feature annotations shown in this document.]
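Description:
pcDNA3.1-GoldenGate is an empty mammalian expression backbone, derived from pcDNA3.1, that serves as a destination vector for TALE proteins assembled by Golden Gate cloning. It is propagated in E. coli as a high-copy plasmid through a ColE1/pUC-type origin and is selected with ampicillin via the β-lactamase gene. An f1 origin is also present. For selection in mammalian cells, the backbone carries a neomycin/kanamycin phosphotransferase gene driven by the SV40 early promoter and terminated by an SV40 polyadenylation signal.

The expression cassette is driven by the CMV immediate-early enhancer and promoter, followed by a T7 promoter, and is terminated by the bovine growth hormone polyadenylation signal. The open reading frame begins with a 3xFLAG epitope. According to the catalogue fields it also has an N-terminal SV40 NLS and a C-terminal HA tag and SV40 NLS, although these three elements are not annotated in the feature table. Downstream of the FLAG tag lie two fragments matching Xanthomonas TAL effector proteins (annotated as avrXa10 and avrBs3), which presumably supply the N- and C-terminal TALE flanking regions. Between them sits a bacterial lacZα cassette in reverse orientation, with its lac promoter, operator and CAP site plus remnants of a pBluescript polylinker. This arrangement is consistent with a stuffer that is replaced by the custom repeat array during Golden Gate assembly, allowing blue/white screening, though the record does not name the type IIS enzyme or give the cloning method.

No effector domain is annotated or listed, so the record does not state whether the resulting TALE is fused to an activation or nuclease module. The associated publication concerns synthetic transcription factors for human gene activation.
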