Addgene plasmid #47388: pcDNA3.1-GoldenGate
Purpose: (Empty Backbone) Expression plasmid for TALE proteins compatible with GoldenGate cloning system
Depositing lab: Charles Gersbach. Depositing organization: Duke University. Publication: Synergistic and tunable human gene activation by combinations of synthetic transcription factors. Perez-Pinera P, Ousterout DG, Brunger JM, Farin AM, Glass KA, Guilak F, Crawford GE, Hartemink AJ, Gersbach CA. Nat Methods. 2013 Mar;10(3):239-42. doi: 10.1038/nmeth.2361. Epub 2013 Feb 3. PubMed 23377379.
Backbone
  Vector backbone: pcDNA3.1
  Backbone manufacturer: Invitrogen
  Backbone size (bp): 6546
  Vector type: Mammalian Expression, TALEN
  Promoter: CMV
  Tag / fusion protein: Flag (N terminal on insert); SV40 NLS (N terminal on insert); HA (C terminal on insert); SV40 NLS (C terminal on insert)
Growth in bacteria
  Bacterial resistance: Ampicillin, 100 μg/mL
  Growth temperature: 37°C
  Growth strain: DH5alpha
  Copy number: High Copy
Gene/Insert
  Cloning method: Unknown
  Sequencing primers: 5′ CMV-F; 3′ BGH-rev
Terms and licenses: Academic/Nonprofit Terms; Industry Terms: Not Available to Industry
How to cite: pcDNA3.1-GoldenGate was a gift from Charles Gersbach (Addgene plasmid # 47388 ; http://n2t.net/addgene:47388 ; RRID:Addgene_47388)
