>Addgene plasmid #47388 | pcDNA3.1-GoldenGate | addgene partial sequence | sequence record 69393 | CMV-F 5'-CGCAAATGGGCGGTAGGCGTG-3'
TCTCTGGCTAACTAGAGAACCCACTGCTTACTGGCTTATCGAAATTAATACGACTCACTATAGGGAGACC
CAAGCTGGCTAGCGCCATGGACTACAAAGACCATGACGGTGATTATAAAGATCATGACATCGATTACAAG
GATGACGATGACAAGATGGCCCCCAAGAAGAAGAGGAAGGTGGGCCGCGGATCTGTGGATCTACGCACGC
TCGGCTACAGTCAGCAGCAGCAAGAGAAGATCAAACCGAAGGTGCGTTCGACAGTGGCGCAGCACCACGA
GGCACTGGTGGGCCATGGGTTTACACACGCGCACATCGTTGCGCTCAGCCAACACCCGGCAGCGTTAGGG
ACCGTCGCTGTCACGTATCAGCACATAATCACGGCGTTGCCAGAGGCGACACACGAAGACATCGTTGGCG
TCGGCAAACAGTGGTCCGGCGCACGCGCCCTGGAGGCCTTGCTCACGGATGCGGGGGAGTTGAGAGGTCC
GCCGTTACAGTTGGACACAGGCCAACTTGTGAAGATTGCAAAACGTGGCGGCGTGACCGCAATGGAGGCA
GTGCATGCATCGCGCAATGCACTGACGGGTGCCCCCCTGGAGACGGGCGCCGCTACAGGGCGCGTCCCAT
TCGCCATTCAGGCTGCGCAACTGTTGGGAAGGGCGATCGGTGCGGGCCTCTTCGCTATTACGCCAGCTGG
CGAAAGGGGGATGTGCTGCAAGGCGATTAAGTTGGGTAACGCCAGGGTT
