>Addgene plasmid #47388 | pcDNA3.1-GoldenGate | addgene partial sequence | sequence record 69395 | BGH-rev 5'-TAGAAGGCACAGTCGAGG-3'
CGCGAATTCCTACCGATTCAAGAAGCGTAGTCCGGAACGTCGTACGGGTAGTTAATTAACCCAACTTTGC
GTTTCTTTTTCGGGCTAGCCTTGGATCCGGCAACGCGATGGGACGTGCGTTCGCCAATACGGCGATTGAC
TCTTCTGATCAATTCCGGCGCGTGCGGCAATCCCTTTTTCACTGCATCCATGGCAGGACGTCCGCCGAGG
CAGGCCAAGGCGACGAGGTGGTCGTTGGAGACGACCGGTGGAAAGCGGGCAGTGAGCGCAACGCAATTAA
TGTGAGTTAGCTCACTCATTAGGCACCCCAGGCTTTACACTTTATGCTTCCGGCTCGTATGTTGTGTGGA
ATTGTGAGCGGATAACAATTTCACACAGGAAACAGCTATGACCATGATTACGCCAAGCGCGCAATTAACC
CTCACTAAAGGGAACAAAAGCTGGAGGACCTCGAGGGGGGGCCCGGTACCCAATTCGCCCTATAGTGAGT
CGTATTACGCGCGCTCACTGGCCGTCGTTTTACAACGTCGTGACTGGGAAAACCCTGGCGTTACCCAACT
TAATCGCCTTGCAGCACATCCCCCTTTCGCCAGCTGGCGTAATAGCGAAGAGGCCCGCACCGATCGCCCT
TCCCAACAGTTGCGCAGCCTGAATGGCGAATGGGACGCGCCCTGTAGCGGCGCCCGTCTCCAGGGGGGCA
CCCGTCAGTGCATTGCGCGATGCATGCACTGCCTCCATTGCGGTCACGCCGCCACGTTTTGCAATCTTCA
CAAGTTGGCCTGTGTCCAAC
